>Addgene plasmid #119149 | pColE1_sgRNA_pos6_AmpR | addgene full sequence | sequence record 229426 | Addgene NGS Result
TTCTGTGGATAACCGTGCGGCCCGAGAGCATCGATCCTAGCATGGATGCATTTGACAGCTAGCTCAGTCC
TAGGTATAATGCTAGCGGTAAAATTGTCAACACGCAGTTTTAGAGCTAGAAATAGCAAGTTAAAATAAGG
CTAGTCCGTTATCAACTTGAAAAAGTGGCACCGAGTCGGTGCTTTTTTTCCGGCTTATCGGTCAGTTTCA
CCTGATTTACGTAAAAACCCGCTTCGGCGGGTTTTTGCTTTTGGAGGGGCAGAAAGATGAATGACTGTCC
ACGACGCTATACCCAAAAGAAAAAGCTTGAAAGAATCGATCGATCCCGAATGAGTAGTACAGCGGCCGCG
ATTATCAAAAAGGATCTTCACCTAGATCCTTTTAAATTAAAAATGAAGTTTTAAATCAATCTAAAGTATA
TATGAGTAAACTTGGTCTGACAGTTACCAATGCTTAATCAGTGAGGCACCTATCTCAGCGATCTGTCTAT
TTCGTTCATCCATAGTTGCCTGACTCCCCGTCGTGTAGATAACTACGATACGGGAGGGCTTACCATCTGG
CCCCAGTGCTGCAATGATACCGCGGGACCCACGCTCACCGGCTCCAGATTTATCAGCAATAAACCAGCCA
GCCGGAAGGGCCGAGCGCAGAAGTGGTCCTGCAACTTTATCCGCCTCCATCCAGTCTATTAATTGTTGCC
GGGAAGCTAGAGTAAGTAGTTCGCCAGTTAATAGTTTGCGCAACGTTGTTGCCATTGCTACAGGCATCGT
GGTGTCACGCTCGTCGTTTGGTATGGCTTCATTCAGCTCCGGTTCCCAACGATCAAGGCGAGTTACATGA
TCCCCCATGTTGTGCAAAAAAGCGGTTAGCTCCTTCGGTCCTCCGATCGTTGTCAGAAGTAAGTTGGCCG
CAGTGTTATCACTCATGGTTATGGCAGCACTGCATAATTCTCTTACTGTCATGCCATCCGTAAGATGCTT
TTCTGTGACTGGTGAGTACTCAACCAAGTCATTCTGAGAATAGTGTATGCGGCGACCGAGTTGCTCTTGC
CCGGCGTCAATACGGGATAATACCGCGCCACATAGCAGAACTTTAAAAGTGCTCATCATTGGAAAACGTT
CTTCGGGGCGAAAACTCTCAAGGATCTTACCGCTGTTGAGATCCAGTTCGATGTAACCCACTCGTGCACC
CAACTGATCTTCAGCATCTTTTACTTTCACCAGCGTTTCTGGGTGAGCAAAAACAGGAAGGCAAAATGCC
GCAAAAAAGGGAATAAGGGCGACACGGAAATGTTGAATACTCATACTCTTCCTTTTTCAATATTATTGAA
GCATTTATCAGGGTTATTGTCTCATGAGCGGATACATATTTGAATGTATTTAGAAAAATAAACAAATAGG
GGTTCCGCGCACATTTCCCCGAAAAGTGCCACCTGTCATGACCAAAATCCCTTAACGTGAGTTTTCGTTC
CACTGAGCGTCAGACCCCGTAGAAAAGATCAAAGGATCTTCTTGAGATCCTTTTTTTCTGCGCGTAATCT
GCTGCTTGCAAACAAAAAAACCACCGCTACCAGCGGTGGTTTGTTTGCCGGATCAAGAGCTACCAACTCT
TTTTCCGAAGGTAACTGGCTTCAGCAGAGCGCAGATACCAAATACTGTTCTTCTAGTGTAGCCGTAGTTA
GGCCACCACTTCAAGAACTCTGTAGCACCGCCTACATACCTCGCTCTGCTAATCCTGTTACCAGTGGCTG
CTGCCAGTGGCGATAAGTCGTGTCTTACCGGGTTGGACTCAAGACGATAGTTACCGGATAAGGCGCAGCG
GTCGGGCTGAACGGGGGGTTCGTGCACACAGCCCAGCTTGGAGCGAACGACCTACACCGAACTGAGATAC
CTACAGCGTGAGCTATGAGAAAGCGCCACGCTTCCCGAAGGGAGAAAGGCGGACAGGTATCCGGTAAGCG
GCAGGGTCGGAACAGGAGAGCGCACGAGGGAGCTTCCAGGGGGAAACGCCTGGTATCTTTATAGTCCTGT
CGGGTTTCGCCACCTCTGACTTGAGCGTCGATTTTTGTGATGCTCGTCAGGGGGGCGGAGCCTATGGAAA
AACGCCAGCAACGCGGCCTTTTTACGGTTCCTGGCCTTTTGCTGGCCTTTTGCTCACATGTTCTTTCCTG
CGTTATCCCCTGA
Features (pLannotate 1.2.2; 5 found; start..end, strand, type, name):
     52..86      +  promoter       J23119 promoter: bacterial promoter (Registry of Standard Biological Parts BBa J23119)
    107..182     +  misc_RNA       gRNA scaffold: guide RNA scaffold for the Streptococcus pyogenes CRISPR/Cas9 system
    444..1304    -  CDS            AmpR: β-lactamase; bla; confers resistance to ampicillin, carbenicillin, and related antibiotics
   1305..1409    -  promoter       AmpR promoter: bla
   1512..2100    +  rep_origin     ori: high-copy-number ColE1/pMB1/pBR322/pUC origin of replication
