[The description below was written by a language model from this plasmid's Addgene catalogue record and pLannotate feature annotations shown in this document.]
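Description:
pColE1_sgRNA_pos6_AmpR is a small (about 2.2 kb) bacterial CRISPR plasmid built on the YTK095 backbone that expresses a single guide RNA. It replicates in E. coli from a high-copy ColE1/pMB1-type origin and is selected with ampicillin through a β-lactamase (AmpR) gene driven by its native bla promoter. Apart from these maintenance elements, the annotated plasmid contains only the guide expression unit, so it carries no Cas nuclease gene. Any Cas9 or dCas9 protein must therefore be supplied from another source.

The sgRNA cassette consists of the strong constitutive synthetic bacterial promoter J23119, followed by a short gap that matches the length of a 20-nucleotide spacer, and then the Streptococcus pyogenes Cas9 guide RNA scaffold. The feature table does not annotate a transcriptional terminator downstream of the scaffold. According to the record, the spacer directs targeting to a site designated "position 6" in a companion reporter plasmid, pColE1_70a_deGFP_KanR, which by its name encodes the deGFP fluorescent reporter. The record does not say where position 6 lies within that reporter plasmid or which strand it targets.

The plasmid was deposited with an educational module for exploring CRISPR technologies in a cell-free transcription-translation system. It appears to belong to a set of guides aimed at different numbered positions on the same reporter, which would let users compare how target location affects the deGFP signal. Part of the plasmid was derived from a construct made in another laboratory.
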