Addgene plasmid #119149: pColE1_sgRNA_pos6_AmpR
Purpose: Encodes sgRNA targeting position 6 in pColE1_70a_deGFP_KanR
Depositing lab: Vincent Noireaux. Publication: An educational module to explore CRISPR technologies with a cell-free transcription-translation system. Collias D, Marshall R, Collins SP, Beisel CL, Noireaux V. Synth Biol (Oxf). 2019 Jan 21;4(1):ysz005. doi: 10.1093/synbio/ysz005. eCollection 2019. PubMed 32995532.
Backbone
  Vector backbone: YTK095
  Vector type: CRISPR
Growth in bacteria
  Bacterial resistance: Ampicillin, 100 μg/mL
  Growth temperature: 37°C
  Growth strain: DH5alpha
  Copy number: High Copy
Gene/Insert
  Gene/Insert name: sgRNA targeting position 6 in pColE1_70a_deGFP_KanR (alt name: sgRNA-pos6)
  gRNA/shRNA sequence: GGTAAAATTGTCAACACGCA
Resource information
  A portion of this plasmid was derived from a plasmid made by: Dr. Chase Beisel Lab
Terms and licenses: Academic/Nonprofit Terms; Industry Terms: Not Available to Industry
Depositor comments: Marshall et al. 2018 (PMID: 29304331)
How to cite: pColE1_sgRNA_pos6_AmpR was a gift from Vincent Noireaux (Addgene plasmid # 119149 ; http://n2t.net/addgene:119149 ; RRID:Addgene_119149)
